>Addgene plasmid #104801 | pSC27 | addgene full sequence | sequence record 202753 | Addgene NGS Result
GAGCGCATGGGGACGTGCTTGGCAATCACGCGCACCCCCCGGCCGTTTTAGCGGCTAAAAAAGTCATGGC
TCTGCCCTCGGGCGGACCACGCCCATCATGACCTTGCCAAGCTCGTCCTGCTTCTCTTCGATCTTCGCCA
GCAGGGCGAGGATCGTGGCATCACCGAACCGCGCCGTGCGCGGGTCGTCGGTGAGCCAGAGTTTCAGCAG
GCCGCCCAGGCGGCCCAGGTCGCCATTGATGCGGGCCAGCTCGCGGACGTGCTCATAGTCCACGACGCCC
GTGATTTTGTAGCCCTGGCCGACGGCCAGCAGGTAGGCCGACAGGCTCATGCCGGCCGCCGCCGCCTTTT
CCTCAATCGCTCTTCGTTCGTCTGGAAGGCAGTACACCTTGATAGGTGGGCTGCCCTTCCTGGTTGGCTT
GGTTTCATCAGCCATCCGCTTGCCCTCATCTGTTACGCCGGCGGTAGCCGGCCAGCCTCGCAGAGCAGGA
TTCCCGTTGAGCACCGCCAGGTGCGAATAAGGGACAGTGAAGAAGGAACACCCGCTCGCGGGTGGGCCTA
CTTCACCTATCCTGCCCGGCTGACGCCGTTGGATACACCAAGGAAAGTCTACACGAACCCTTTGGCAAAA
TCCTGTATATCGTGCGAAAAAGGATGGATATACCGAAAAAATCGCTATAATGACCCCGAAGCAGGGTTAT
GCAGCGGAAAAGCGCCACGCTTCCCGAAGGGAGAAAGGCGGACAGGTATCCGGTAAGCGGCAGGGTCGGA
ACAGGAGAGCGCACGAGGGAGCTTCCAGGGGGAAACGCCTGGTATCTTTATAGTCCTGTCGGGTTTCGCC
ACCTCTGACTTGAGCGTCGATTTTTGTGATGCTCGTCAGGGGGGCGGAGCCTATGGAAAAACGCCAGCAA
CGCGGCCTTTTTACGGTTCCTGGCCTTTTGCTGGCCTTTTGCTCACATGTTCTTTCCTGCGTTATCCCCT
GATTCTGTGGATAACCGTATTACCGCCTTTGAGTGAGCTGATACCGCTCGCCGCAGCCGAACGACCGAGC
GCAGCGAGTCAGTGAGCGAGGAAGCGGAAGAGCGCCAGAAGGCCGCCAGAGAGGCCGAGCGCGGCCGTGA
GGCTTGGACGCTAGGGCAGGGCATGAAAAAGCCCGTAGCGGGCTGCTACGGGCGTCTGACGCGGTGGAAA
GGGGGAGGGGATGTTGTCTACATGGCTCTGCTGTAGTGAGTGGGTTGCGCTCCGGCAGCGGTCCTGATCA
ATCGTCACCCTTTCTCGGTCCTTCAACGTTCCTGACAACGAGCCTCCTTTTCGCCAATCCATCGACAATC
ACCGCGAGTCCCTGCTCGAACGCTGCGTCCGGACCGGCTTCGTCGAAGGCGTCTATCGCGGCCCGCAACA
GCGGCGAGAGCGGAGCCTGTTCAACGGTGCCGCCGCGCTCGCCGGCATCGCTGTCGCCGGCCTGCTCCTC
AAGCACGGCCCCAACAGTGAAGTAGCTGATTGTCATCAGCGCATTGACGGCGTCCCCGGCCGAAAAACCC
GCCTCGCAGAGGAAGCGAAGCTGCGCGTCGGCCGTTTCCATCTGCGGTGCGCCCGGTCGCGTGCCGGCAT
GGATGCGCGCGCCATCGCGGTAGGCGAGCAGCGCCTGCCTGAAGCTGCGGGCATTCCCGATCAGAAATGA
GCGCCAGTCGTCGTCGGCTCTCGGCACCGAATGCGTATGATTCTCCGCCAGCATGGCTTCGGCCAGTGCG
TCGAGCAGCGCCCGCTTGTTCCTGAAGTGCCAGTAAAGCGCCGGCTGCTGAACCCCCAACCGTTCCGCCA
GTTTGCGTGTCGTCAGACCGTCTACGCCGACCTCGTTCAACAGGTCCAGGGCGGCACGGATCACTGTATT
CGGCTGCAACTTTGTCATGCTTGACACTTTATCACTGATAAACATAATATGTCCACCAACTTATCAGTGA
TAAAGAATCCGCGCGTTCAATCGGACCAGCGGAGGCTGGTCCGGAGGCCAGACGTGAAACCCAACATACC
CCTGATCGTAATTCTGAGCACTGTCGCGCTCGACGCTGTCGGCATCGGCCTGATTATGCCGGTGCTGCCG
GGCCTCCTGCGCGATCTGGTTCACTCGAACGACGTCACCGCCCACTATGGCATTCTGCTGGCGCTGTATG
CGTTGGTGCAATTTGCCTGCGCACCTGTGCTGGGCGCGCTGTCGGATCGTTTCGGGCGGCGGCCAATCTT
GCTCGTCTCGCTGGCCGGCGCCAGATCTGGGGAACCCTGTGGTTGGCATGCACATACAAATGGACGAACG
GATAAACCTTTTCACGCCCTTTTAAATATCCGATTATTCTAATAAACGCTCTTTTCTCTTAGGTTTACCC
GCCAATATATCCTGTCAAACACTGATAGTTTAAACTGAAGGCGGGAAACGACAATCTGATCATGAGCGGA
GAATTAAGGGAGTCACGTTATGACCCCCGCCGATGACGCGGGACAAGCCGTTTTACGTTTGGAACTGACA
GAACCGCAACGTTGAAGGAGCCACTCAGCCGCGGGTTTCTGGAGTTTAATGAGCTAAGCACATACGTCAG
AAACCATTATTGCGCGTTCAAAAGTCGCCTAAGGTCACTATCAGCTAGACGGACGCGGCCGCGGGCCCAA
TATAACAACGACGTCGTAACAGATAAAGCGAAGCTTGAAGGTGCATGTGACTCCGTCAAGATTACGAAAC
CGCCAACTACCACGCAAATTGCAATTCTCAATTTCCTAGAAGGACTCTCCGAAAATGCATCCAATACCAA
ATATTACCCGTGTCATAGGCACCAAGTGACACCATACATGAACACGCGTCACAATATGACTGGAGAAGGG
TTCCACACCTTATGCTATAAAACGCCCCACACCCCTCCTCCTTCCTTCGCAGTTCAATTCCAATATATTC
CATTCTCTCTGTGTATTTCCCTACCTCTCCCTTCAAGGTTAGTCGATTTCTTCTGTTTTTCTTCTTCGTT
CTTTCCATGAATTGTGTATGTTCTTTGATCAATACGATGTTGATTTGATTGTGTTTTGTTTGGTTTCATC
GATCTTCAATTTTCATAATCAGATTCAGCTTTTATTATCTTTACAACAACGTCCTTAATTTGATGATTCT
TTAATCGTAGATTTGCTCTAATTAGAGCTTTTTCATGTCAGATCCCTTTACAACAAGCCTTAATTGTTGA
TTCATTAATCGTAGATTAGGGCTTTTTTCATTGATTACTTCAGATCCGTTAAACGTAACCATAGATCAGG
GCTTTTTCATGAATTACTTCAGATCCGTTAAACAACAGCCTTATTTTTTATACTTCTGTGGTTTTTCAAG
AAATTGTTCAGATCCGTTGACAAAAAGCCTTATTCGTTGATTCTATATCGTTTTTCGAGAGATATTGCTC
AGATCTGTTAGCAACTGCCTTGTTTGTTGATTCTATTGCCGTGGATTAGGGTTTTTTTTCACGAGATTGC
TTCAGATCCGTACTTAAGATTACGTAATGGATTTTGATTCTGATTTATCTGTGATTGTTGACTCGACAGG
TACCTTCAAACCTCGAGGCGCGCCAAGCTATCAAACAAGTTTGTACAAAAAAGCAGGCTCCGAATTCGCC
CTTCACCATGGATTACAAGGATGATGATGATAAGGATTACAAGGATGATGATGATAAGATGGCTCCAAAG
AAGAAGAGAAAGGTTGGAATCCACGGAGTTCCAGCTGCTGATAAGAAGTACTCTATCGGACTTGACATCG
GAACCAACTCTGTTGGATGGGCTGTTATCACCGATGAGTACAAGGTTCCATCTAAGAAGTTCAAGGTTCT
TGGAAACACCGATAGACACTCTATCAAGAAGAACCTTATCGGTGCTCTTCTTTTCGATTCTGGAGAGACC
GCTGAGGCTACCAGATTGAAGAGAACCGCTAGAAGAAGATACACCAGAAGAAAGAACAGAATCTGCTACC
TTCAGGAAATCTTCTCTAACGAGATGGCTAAGGTTGATGATTCTTTCTTCCACAGACTTGAGGAGTCTTT
CCTTGTTGAGGAGGATAAGAAGCACGAGAGACACCCAATCTTCGGAAACATCGTTGATGAGGTTGCTTAC
CACGAGAAGTACCCAACCATCTACCACCTTAGAAAGAAGTTGGTTGATTCTACCGATAAGGCTGATCTTA
GACTTATCTACCTTGCTCTTGCTCACATGATCAAGTTCAGAGGACACTTCCTTATCGAGGGAGACCTTAA
CCCAGATAACTCTGATGTTGATAAGTTGTTCATCCAGCTTGTTCAGACCTACAACCAGCTTTTCGAGGAG
AACCCAATCAACGCTTCTGGAGTTGATGCTAAGGCTATCCTTTCTGCTAGACTTTCTAAGTCTCGTAGAC
TTGAGAACCTTATCGCTCAGCTTCCAGGAGAGAAGAAGAACGGACTTTTCGGAAACCTTATCGCTCTTTC
TCTTGGACTTACCCCAAACTTCAAGTCTAACTTCGATCTTGCTGAGGATGCTAAGTTGCAGCTTTCTAAG
GATACCTACGATGATGATCTTGATAACCTTCTTGCTCAGATCGGAGATCAGTACGCTGATCTTTTCCTTG
CTGCTAAGAACCTTTCTGATGCTATCCTTCTTTCTGACATCCTTAGAGTTAACACCGAGATCACCAAGGC
TCCACTTTCTGCTTCTATGATCAAGAGATACGATGAGCACCACCAGGATCTTACCCTTTTGAAGGCTCTT
GTTAGACAGCAGCTTCCAGAGAAGTACAAGGAAATCTTCTTCGATCAGTCTAAGAACGGATACGCTGGAT
ACATCGATGGAGGAGCTTCTCAGGAGGAGTTCTACAAGTTCATCAAGCCAATCCTTGAGAAGATGGATGG
AACCGAGGAGCTTCTTGTTAAGTTGAACAGAGAGGATCTTCTTAGAAAGCAGAGAACCTTCGATAACGGA
TCTATCCCACACCAGATCCACCTTGGAGAGCTTCACGCTATCCTTCGTAGACAGGAGGATTTCTACCCAT
TCTTGAAGGATAACAGAGAGAAGATCGAGAAGATCCTTACCTTCAGAATCCCATACTACGTTGGACCACT
TGCTAGAGGAAACTCTCGTTTCGCTTGGATGACCAGAAAGTCTGAGGAGACCATCACCCCTTGGAACTTC
GAGGAGGTAAGTTTCTGCTTCTACCTTTGATATATATATAATAATTATCATTAATTAGTAGTAATATAAT
ATTTCAAATATTTTTTTCAAAATAAAAGAATGTAGTATATAGCAATTGCTTTTCTGTAGTTTATAAGTGT
GTATATTTTAATTTATAACTTTTCTAATATATGACCAAAATTTGTTGATGTGCAGGTTGTTGATAAGGGA
GCTTCTGCTCAGTCTTTCATCGAGAGAATGACCAACTTCGATAAGAACCTTCCAAACGAGAAGGTTCTTC
CAAAGCACTCTCTTCTTTACGAGTACTTCACCGTTTACAACGAGCTTACCAAGGTTAAGTACGTTACCGA
GGGAATGAGAAAGCCAGCTTTCCTTTCTGGAGAGCAGAAGAAGGCTATCGTTGATCTTCTTTTCAAGACC
AACAGAAAGGTTACCGTTAAGCAGTTGAAGGAGGATTACTTCAAGAAGATCGAGTGCTTCGATTCTGTTG
AAATCTCTGGAGTTGAGGATAGATTCAACGCTTCTCTTGGAACCTACCACGATCTTTTGAAGATCATCAA
GGATAAGGATTTCCTTGATAACGAGGAGAACGAGGACATCCTTGAGGACATCGTTCTTACCCTTACCCTT
TTCGAGGATAGAGAGATGATCGAGGAGAGACTCAAGACCTACGCTCACCTTTTCGATGATAAGGTTATGA
AGCAGTTGAAGAGAAGAAGATACACCGGATGGGGTAGACTTTCTCGTAAGTTGATCAACGGAATCAGAGA
TAAGCAGTCTGGAAAGACCATCCTTGATTTCTTGAAGTCTGATGGATTCGCTAACAGAAACTTCATGCAG
CTTATCCACGATGATTCTCTTACCTTCAAGGAGGACATCCAGAAGGCTCAGGTTTCTGGACAGGGAGATT
CTCTTCACGAGCACATCGCTAACCTTGCTGGATCTCCAGCTATCAAGAAGGGAATCCTTCAGACCGTTAA
GGTTGTTGATGAGCTTGTTAAGGTTATGGGTAGACACAAGCCAGAGAACATCGTTATCGAGATGGCTAGA
GAGAACCAGACCACCCAGAAGGGACAGAAGAACTCTCGTGAGAGAATGAAGAGAATCGAGGAGGGAATCA
AGGAGCTTGGATCTCAAATCTTGAAGGAGCACCCAGTTGAGAACACCCAGCTTCAGAACGAGAAGTTGTA
CCTTTACTACCTTCAGAACGGAAGAGATATGTACGTTGATCAGGAGCTTGACATCAACAGACTTTCTGAT
TACGATGTTGATCACATCGTTCCACAGTCTTTCTTGAAGGATGATTCTATCGATAACAAGGTTCTTACCC
GTTCTGATAAGAACAGAGGAAAGTCTGATAACGTTCCATCTGAGGAGGTTGTTAAGAAGATGAAGAACTA
CTGGAGACAGCTTCTTAACGCTAAGTTGATCACCCAGAGAAAGTTCGATAACCTTACCAAGGCTGAGAGA
GGAGGACTTTCTGAGCTTGATAAGGCTGGATTCATCAAGAGACAGCTTGTTGAGACCAGACAGATCACCA
AGCACGTTGCTCAGATCCTTGATTCTCGTATGAACACCAAGTACGATGAGAACGATAAGTTGATCAGAGA
GGTTAAGGTTATCACCTTGAAGTCTAAGTTGGTTTCTGATTTCAGAAAGGATTTCCAGTTCTACAAGGTT
AGAGAGATCAACAACTACCACCACGCTCACGATGCTTACCTTAACGCTGTTGTTGGAACCGCTCTTATCA
AGAAGTACCCAAAGTTGGAGTCTGAGTTCGTTTACGGAGATTACAAGGTTTACGATGTTAGAAAGATGAT
CGCTAAGTCTGAGCAGGAGATCGGAAAGGCTACCGCTAAGTACTTCTTCTACTCTAACATCATGAACTTC
TTCAAGACCGAGATCACCCTTGCTAACGGAGAGATCAGAAAGAGACCACTTATCGAGACCAACGGAGAGA
CCGGAGAGATCGTTTGGGATAAGGGAAGAGATTTCGCTACCGTTAGAAAGGTTCTTTCTATGCCACAGGT
TAACATCGTTAAGAAAACCGAGGTTCAGACCGGAGGATTCTCTAAGGAGTCTATCCTTCCAAAGAGAAAC
TCTGATAAGTTGATCGCTAGAAAGAAGGATTGGGACCCAAAGAAGTACGGAGGATTCGATTCTCCAACCG
TTGCTTACTCTGTTCTTGTTGTTGCTAAGGTTGAGAAGGGAAAGTCTAAGAAGTTGAAGTCTGTTAAGGA
GCTTCTTGGAATCACCATCATGGAGCGTTCTTCTTTCGAGAAGAACCCAATCGATTTCCTTGAGGCTAAG
GGATACAAGGAGGTTAAGAAGGATCTTATCATCAAGTTGCCAAAGTACTCTCTTTTCGAGCTTGAGAACG
GAAGAAAGAGAATGCTTGCTTCTGCTGGAGAGCTTCAGAAGGGAAACGAGCTTGCTCTTCCATCTAAGTA
CGTTAACTTCCTTTACCTTGCTTCTCACTACGAGAAGTTGAAGGGATCTCCAGAGGATAACGAGCAGAAG
CAGCTTTTCGTTGAGCAGCACAAGCACTACCTTGATGAGATCATCGAGCAAATCTCTGAGTTCTCTAAGA
GAGTTATCCTTGCTGATGCTAACCTTGATAAGGTTCTTTCTGCTTACAACAAGCACAGAGATAAGCCAAT
CAGAGAGCAGGCTGAGAACATCATCCACCTTTTCACCCTTACCAACCTTGGTGCTCCAGCTGCTTTCAAG
TACTTCGATACCACCATCGATAGAAAAAGATACACCTCTACCAAGGAGGTTCTTGATGCTACCCTTATCC
ACCAGTCTATCACCGGACTTTACGAGACCAGAATCGATCTTTCTCAGCTTGGAGGAGATAAGAGACCAGC
TGCTACCAAGAAGGCTGGACAGGCTAAGAAGAAGAAGTGAGACGTCCGATCGTTCAAACATTTGGCAATA
AAGTTTCTTAAGATTGAATCCTGTTGCCGGTCTTGCGATGATTATCATATAATTTCTGTTGAATTACGTT
AAGCATGTAATAATTAACATGTAATGCATGACGTTATTTATGAGATGGGTTTTTATGATTAGAGTCCCGC
AATTATACATTTAATACGCGATAGAAAACAAAATATAGCGCGCAAACTAGGATAAATTATCGCGCGCGGT
GTCATCTATGTTACTAGATCGGGAATTGATCCCCCCTCGACAGCTTCCGGAAAGGGCGAATTCGCAACTT
TGTATACAAAAGTTGCCGAGCTCGCGGCCGCATGTTGTTGTTACCAGAAAGTAAATAAATGTTCAATCTC
TGATGTTCTCAAGTAAGTGAGTTTTATTGGGAATAATATTAACTTATGTTCTTCTTGCATTTGATTTCTT
TGCCGCTCTCTTCTTCTATCTTAAATCTGTGTATACTATTTCACTATTGGGCTTTTTATTAGTCTATAAT
GGGACTCAAAATAAGGCTTTGGCCCACATCAAAAAGATAAGTCACAAATCAAAACTAAATTCAGAGTCTT
TTCTCCCACATCGGTCACTGTACTCATTTTGTGTTTGTTTATATATTACACGAACCGATCTTTGGTACGA
CAGTCCCTACATTTGAAGAGTTTTAGAGCTAGAAATAGCAAGTTAAAATAAGGCTAGTCCGTTATCAACT
TGAAAAAGTGGCACCGAGTCGGTGCTTTTTTTCTAGACCCAGCTTTCTTGTACAAAGTTGGCATTACCAT
GGCTTCGTTGAACAACGGAAACTCGACTTGCCTTCCGCACAATACATCATTTCTTCTTAGCTTTTTTTCT
TCTTCTTCGTTCATACAGTTTTTTTTTGTTTATCAGCTTACATTTTCTTGAACCGTAGCTTTCGTTTTCT
TCTTTTTAACTTTCCATTCGGAGTTTTTGTATCTTGTTTCATAGTTTGTCCCAGGATTAGAATGATTAGG
CATCGAACCTTCAAGAATTTGATTGAATAAAACATCTTCATTCTTAAGATATGAAGATAATCTTCAAAAG
GCCCCTGGGAATCTGAAAGAAGAGAAGCAGGCCCATTTATATGGGAAAGAACAATAGTATTTCTTATATA
GGCCCATTTAAGTTGAAAACAATCTTCAAAAGTCCCACATCGCTTAGATAAGAAAACGAAGCTGAGTTTA
TATACAGCTAGAGTCGAAGTAGTGATTGATTAGAACCTAAAGGAACCGGTTTTAGAGCTAGAAATAGCAA
GTTAAAATAAGGCTAGTCCGTTATCAACTTGAAAAAGTGGCACCGAGTCGGTGCTTTTTTTCTAGACCCA
GCTTTCTTGTACAAAGTTGGCATTACTGCAGGTCGACGACCCAGCTTTCTTGTACAAAGTGGTTCGATAA
TTCTTAATTAACTAGTTCTAATCTAGAGTCCTGCTTTAATGAGATATGCGAGACGCCTATGATCGCATGA
TATTTGCTTTCAATTCTGTTGTGCACGTTGTAAAAAACCTGAGCATGTGTAGCTCAGATCCTTACCGCCG
GTTTCGGTTCATTCTAATGAATATATCACCCGTTACTATCGTATTTTTATGAATAATATTCTCCGTTCAA
TTTACTGATTGTACCCTACTACTTATATGTACAATATTAAAATGAAAACAATATATTGTGCTGAATAGGT
TTATAGCGACATCTATGATAGAGCGCCACAATAACAAACAATTGCGTTTTATTATTACAAATCCAATTTT
AAAAAAAGCGGCAGAACCGGTCAAACCTAAAAGACTGATTACATAAATCTTATTCAAATTTCAAAAGTGC
CCCAGGGGCTAGTATCTACGACACACCGAGCGGCGAACTAATAACGCTCACTGAAGGGAACTCCGGTTCC
CCGCCGGCGCGCATGGGTGAGATTCCTTGAAGTTGAGTATTGGCCGTCCGCTCTACCGAAAGTTACGGGC
ACCATTCAACCCGGTCCAGCACGGCGGCCGGGTAACCGACTTGCTGCCCCGAGAATTATGCAGCATTTTT
TTGGTGTATGTGGGCCCCAAATGAAGTGCAGGTCAAACCTTGACAGTGACGACAAATCGTTGGGCGGGTC
CAGGGCGAATTTTGCGACAACATGTCGAGGCTCAGCAGGACCTGCAGGCATGCAAGCTAGTGAAGAATCG
ATTTGCTACGTATTGCCCCTGCAGGTCCCCAGATTAGCCTTTTCAATTTCAGAAAGAATGCTAACCCACA
GATGGTTAGAGAGGCTTACGCAGCAGGTCTCATCAAGACGATCTACCCGAGCAATAATCTCCAGGAAATC
AAATACCTTCCCAAGAAGGTTAAAGATGCAGTCAAAAGATTCAGGACTAACTGCATCAAGAACACAGAGA
AAGATATATTTCTCAAGATCAGAAGTACTATTCCAGTATGGACGATTCAAGGCTTGCTTCACAAACCAAG
GCAAGTAATAGAGATTGGAGTCTCTAAAAAGGTAGTTCCCACTGAATCAAAGGCCATGGAGTCAAAGATT
CAAATAGAGGACCTAACAGAACTCGCCGTAAAGACTGGCGAACAGTTCATACAGAGTCTCTTACGACTCA
ATGACAAGAAGAAAATCTTCGTCAACATGGTGGAGCACGACACACTTGTCTACTCCAAAAATATCAAAGA
TACAGTCTCAGAAGACCAAAGGGCAATTGAGACTTTTCAACAAAGGGTAATATCCGGAAACCTCCTCGGA
TTCCATTGCCCAGCTATCTGTCACTTTATTGTGAAGATAGTGGAAAAGGAAGGTGGCTCCTACAAATGCC
ATCATTGCGATAAAGGAAAGGCCATCGTTGAAGATGCCTCTGCCGACAGTGGTCCCAAAGATGGACCCCC
ACCCACGAGGAGCATCGTGGAAAAAGAAGACGTTCCAACCACGTCTTCAAAGCAAGTGGATTGATGTGAT
ATCTCCACTGACGTAAGGGATGACGCACAATCCCACTATCCTTCGCAAGACCCTTCCTCTATATAAGGAA
GTTCATTTCATTTGGAGAGAACACGGGGGACTCTAGAGGATCCATGAGCCCAGAACGACGCCCGGCCGAC
ATCCGCCGTGCCACCGAGGCGGACATGCCGGCGGTCTGCACCATCGTCAACCACTACATCGAGACAAGCA
CGGTCAACTTCCGTACCGAGCCGCAGGAACCGCAGGAGTGGACGGACGACCTCGTCCGTCTGCGGGAGCG
CTATCCCTGGCTCGTCGCCGAGGTGGACGGCGAGGTCGCCGGCATCGCCTACGCGGGCCCCTGGAAGGCA
CGCAACGCCTACGACTGGACGGCCGAGTCGACCGTGTACGTCTCCCCCCGCCACCAGCGGACGGGACTGG
GCTCCACGCTCTACACCCACCTGCTGAAGTCCCTGGAGGCACAGGGCTTCAAGAGCGTGGTCGCTGTCAT
CGGGCTGCCCAACGACCCGAGCGTGCGCATGCACGAGGCGCTCGGATATGCCCCCCGCGGCATGCTGCGG
GCGGCCGGCTTCAAGCACGGGAACTGGCATGACGTGGGTTTCTGGCAGCTGGACTTCAGCCTGCCGGTAC
CGCCCCGTCCGGTCCTGCCCGTCACCGAGATCTGAACGGAGTGCGCGTGGCATCGCCCGAGTTGGAGCTG
GTACGGGAACTCATCGAACTCAACTGGCATACCCGCAATGGTGAGGTGGAACCGCGGCGGATCGCGTACG
ACCGTGCCCAGGAGGGGGTACCGAGCTCGAATTTCCCCGATCGTTCAAACATTTGGCAATAAAGTTTCTT
AAGATTGAATCCTGTTGCCGGTCTTGCGATGATTATCATATAATTTCTGTTGAATTACGTTAAGCATGTA
ATAATTAACATGTAATGCATGACGTTATTTATGAGATGGGTTTTTATGATTAGAGTCCCGCAATTATACA
TTTAATACGCGATAGAAAACAAAATATAGCGCGCAAACTAGGATAAATTATCGCGCGCGGTGTCATCTAT
GTTACTAGATCGGGAATTAATTCACTGGCCGTCGTTTTACAACGTCGTGACTGGGAAAACCCTGGCGTTA
CCCAACTTAATCGCCTTGCAGCACATCCCCCTTTCGCCAGCTGGCGTAATAGCGAAGAGGCCCGCACCGA
TCGCCCTTCCCAACAGTTGCGCAGCCTGAATG
[44 nt withheld, positions 12283-12326]
C
[141 nt withheld, positions 12328-12468]
CCTTTGACGTTGGAGTCCACGTTCTTT
[37 nt withheld, positions 12496-12532]
ACCCTATCTCGGGCTATTCTTTTGATTTATAAGGGATTTTGCCGATTTCGGAACCACCATCAAACAGGAT
TTTCGCCTGCTGGGGCAAACCAGCGTGGACCGCTTGCTGCAACTCTCTCAGGGCCAGGCGGTGAAGGGCA
ATCAGCTGTTGCCCGTCTCACTGGTGAAAAGAAAAACCACCCCAGTACATTAAAAACGTCCGCAATGTGT
TATTAAGTTGTCTAAGCGTCAATTTGTTTACACCACAATATATCCTGCCACCAGCCAGCCAACAGCTCCC
CGACCGGCAGCTCGGCACAAAATCACCACTCGATACAGGCAGCCCATCAGTCCGGGACGGCGTCAGCGGG
AGAGCCGTTGTAAGGCGGCAGACTTTGCTCATGTTACCGATGCTATTCGGAAGAACGGCAACTAAGCTGC
CGGGTTTGAAACACGGATGATCTCGCGGAGGGTAGCATGTTGATTGTAACGATGACAGAGCGTTGCTGCC
TGTGATCAAATATCATCTCCCTCGCAGAGATCCGAATTATCAGCCTTCTTATTCATTTCTCGCTTAACCG
TGACAGGCTGTCGATCTTGAGAACTATGCCGACATAATAGGAAATCGCTGGATAAAGCCGCTGAGGAAGC
TGAGTGGCGCTATTTCTTTAGAAGTGAACGTTGACGATATCAACTCCCCTATCCATTGCTCACCGAATGG
TACAGGTCGGGGACCCGAAGTTCCGACTGTCGGCCTGATGCATCCCCGGCTGATCGACCCCAGATCTGGG
GCTGAGAAAGCCCAGTAAGGAAACAACTGTAGGTTCGAGTCGCGAGATCCCCCGGAACCAAAGGAAGTAG
GTTAAACCCGCTCCGATCAGGCCGAGCCACGCCAGGCCGAGAACATTGGTTCCTGTAGGCATCGGGATTG
GCGGATCAAACACTAAAGCTACTGGAACGAGCAGAAGTCCTCCGGCCGCCAGTTGCCAGGCGGTAAAGGT
GAGCAGAGGCACGGGAGGTTGCCACTTGCGGGTCAGCACGGTTCCGAACGCCATGGAAACCGCCCCCGCC
AGGCCCGCTGCGACGCCGACAGGATCTAGCGCTGCGTTTGGTGTCAACACCAACAGCGCCACGCCCGCAG
TTCCGCAAATAGCCCCCAGGACCGCCATCAATCGTATCGGGCTACCTAGCAGAGCGGCAGAGATGAACAC
GACCATCAGCGGCTGCACAGCGCCTACCGTCGCCGCGACCCCGCCCGGCAGGCGGTAGACCGAAATAAAC
AACAAGCTCCAGAATAGCGAAATATTAAGTGCGCCGAGGATGAAGATGCGCATCCACCAGATTCCCGTTG
GAATCTGTCGGACGATCATCACGAGCAATAAACCCGCCGGCAACGCCCGCAGCAGCATACCGGCGACCCC
TCGGCCTCGCTGTTCGGGCTCCACGAAAACGCCGGACAGATGCGCCTTGTGAGCGTCCTTGGGGCCGTCC
TCCTGTTTGAAGACCGACAGCCCAATGATCTCGCCGTCGATGTAGGCGCCGAATGCCACGGCATCTCGCA
ACCGTTCAGCGAACGCCTCCATGGGCTTTTTCTCCTCGTGCTCGTAAACGGACCCGAACATCTCTGGAGC
TTTCTTCAGGGCCGACAATCGGATCTCGCGGAAATCCTGCACGTCGGCCGCTCCAAGCCGTCGAATCTGA
GCCTTAATCACAATTGTCAATTTTAATCCTCTGTTTATCGGCAGTTCGTAGAGCGCGCCGTGCGTCCCGA
GCGATACTGAGCGAAGCAAGTGCGTCGAGCAGTGCCCGCTTGTTCCTGAAATGCCAGTAAAGCGCTGGCT
GCTGAACCCCCAGCCGGAACTGACCCCACAAGGCCCTAGCGTTTGCAATGCACCAGGTCATCATTGACCC
AGGCGTGTTCCACCAGGCCGCTGCCTCGCAACTCTTCGCAGGCTTCGCCGACCTGCTCGCGCCACTTCTT
CACGCGGGTGGAATCCGATCCGCACATGAGGCGGAAGGTTTCCAGCTTGAGCGGGTACGGCTCCCGGTGC
GAGCTGAAATAGTCGAACATCCGTCGGGCCGTCGGCGACAGCTTGCGGTACTTCTCCCATATGAATTTCG
TGTAGTGGTCGCCAGCAAACAGCACGACGATTTCCTCGTCGATCAGGACCTGGCAACGGGACGTTTTCTT
GCCACGGTCCAGGACGCGGAAGCGGTGCAGCAGCGACACCGATTCCAGGTGCCCAACGCGGTCGGACGTG
AAGCCCATCGCCGTCGCCTGTAGGCGCGACAGGCATTCCTCGGCCTTCGTGTAATACCGGCCATTGATCG
ACCAGCCCAGGTCCTGGCAAAGCTCGTAGAACGTGAAGGTGATCGGCTCGCCGATAGGGGTGCGCTTCGC
GTACTCCAACACCTGCTGCCACACCAGTTCGTCATCGTCGGCCCGCAGCTCGACGCCGGTGTAGGTGATC
TTCACGTCCTTGTTGACGTGGAAAATGACCTTGTTTTGCAGCGCCTCGCGCGGGATTTTCTTGTTGCGCG
TGGTGAACAGGGCAGAGCGGGCCGTGTCGTTTGGCATCGCTCGCATCGTGTCCGGCCACGGCGCAATATC
GAACAAGGAAAGCTGCATTTCCTTGATCTGCTGCTTCGTGTGTTTCAGCAACGCGGCCTGCTTGGCCTCG
CTGACCTGTTTTGCCAGGTCCTCGCCGGCGGTTTTTCGCTTCTTGGTCGTCATAGTTCCTCGCGTGTCGA
TGGTCATCGACTTCGCCAAACCTGCCGCCTCCTGTTCGAGACGACGCGAACGCTCCACGGCGGCCGATGG
CGCGGGCAGGGCAGGGGGAGCCAGTTGCACGCTGTCGCGCTCGATCTTGGCCGTAGCTTGCTGGACCATC
GAGCCGACGGACTGGAAGGTTTCGCGGGGCGCACGCATGACGGTGCGGCTTGCGATGGTTTCGGCATCCT
CGGCGGAAAACCCCGCGTCGATCAGTTCTTGCCTGTATGCCTTCCGGTCAAACGTCCGATTCATTCACCC
TCCTTGCGGGATTGCCCCGACTCACGCCGGGGCAATGTGCCCTTATTCCTGATTTGACCCGCCTGGTGCC
TTGGTGTCCAGATAATCCACCTTATCGGCAATGAAGTCGGTCCCGTAGACCGTCTGGCCGTCCTTCTCGT
ACTTGGTATTCCGAATCTTGCCCTGCACGAATACCAGCGACCCCTTGCCCAAATACTTGCCGTGGGCCTC
GGCCTGAGAGCCAAAACACTTGATGCGGAAGAAGTCGGTGCGCTCCTGCTTGTCGCCGGCATCGTTGCGC
CACATCTAGGTACTAAAACAATTCATCCAGTAAAATATAATATTTTATTTTCTCCCAATCAGGCTTGATC
CCCAGTAAGTCAAAAAATAGCTCGACATACTGTTCTTCCCCGATATCCTCCCTGATCGACCGGACGCAGA
AGGCAATGTCATACCACTTGTCCGCCCTGCCGCTTCTCCCAAGATCAATAAAGCCACTTACTTTGCCATC
TTTCACAAAGATGTTGCTGTCTCCCAGGTCGCCGTGGGAAAAGACAAGTTCCTCTTCGGGCTTTTCCGTC
TTTAAAAAATCATACAGCTCGCGCGGATCTTTAAATGGAGTGTCTTCTTCCCAGTTTTCGCAATCCACAT
CGGCCAGATCGTTATTCAGTAAGTAATCCAATTCGGCTAAGCGGCTGTCTAAGCTATTCGTATAGGGACA
ATCCGATATGTCGATGGAGTGAAAGAGCCTGATGCACTCCGCATACAGCTCGATAATCTTTTCAGGGCTT
TGTTCATCTTCATACTCTTCCGAGCAAAGGACGCCATCGGCCTCACTCATGAGCAGATTGCTCCAGCCAT
CATGCCGTTCAAAGTGCAGGACCTTTGGAACAGGCAGCTTTCCTTCCAGCCATAGCATCATGTCCTTTTC
CCGTTCCACATCATAGGTGGTCCCTTTATACCGGCTGTCCGTCATTTTTAAATATAGGTTTTCATTTTCT
CCCACCAGCTTATATACCTTAGCAGGAGACATTCCTTCCGTATCTTTTACGCAGCGGTATTTTTCGATCA
GTTTTTTCAATTCCGGTGATATTCTCATTTTAGCCATTTATTATTTCCTTCCTCTTTTCTACAGTATTTA
AAGATACCCCAAGAAGCTAATTATAACAAGACGAACTCCAATTCACTGTTCCTTGCATTCTAAAACCTTA
AATACCAGAAAACAGCTTTTTCAAAGTTGTTTTCAAAGTTGGCGTATAACATAGTATCGACGGAGCCGAT
TTTGAAACCACAATTATGGGTGATGCTGCCAACTTACTGATTTAGTGTATGATGGTGTTTTTGAGGTGCT
CCAGTGGCTTCTGTTTCTATCAGCTGTCCCTCCTGTTCAGCTACTGACGGGGTGGTGCGTAACGGCAAAA
GCACCGCCGGACATCAGCGCTATCTCTGCTCTCACTGCCGTAAAACATGGCAACTGCAGTTCACTTACAC
CGCTTCTCAACCCGGTACGCACCAGAAAATCATTGATATGGCCATGAATGGCGTTGGATGCCGGGCAACA
GCCCGCATTATGGGCGTTGGCCTCAACACGATTTTACGTCACTTAAAAAACTCAGGCCGCAGTCGGTAAC
CTCGCGCATACAGCCGGGCAGTGACGTCATCGTCTGCGCGGAAATGGACGAACAGTGGGGCTATGTCGGG
GCTAAATCGCGCCAGCGCTGGCTGTTTTACGCGTATGACAGTCTCCGGAAGACGGTTGTTGCGCACGTAT
TCGGTGAACGCACTATGGCGACGCTGGGGCGTCTTATGAGCCTGCTGTCACCCTTTGACGTGGTGATATG
GATGACGGATGGCTGGCCGCTGTATGAATCCCGCCTGAAGGGAAAGCTGCACGTAATCAGCAAGCGATAT
ACGCAGCGAATTGAGCGGCATAACCTGAATCTGAGGCAGCACCTGGCACGGCTGGGACGGAAGTCGCTGT
CGTTCTCAAAATCGGTGGAGCTGCATGACAAAGTCATCGGGCATTATCTGAACATAAAACACTATCAATA
AGTTGGAGTCATTACCCAATTATGATAGAATTTACAAGCTATAAGGTTATTGTCCTGGGTTTCAAGCATT
AGTCCATGCAAGTTTTTATGCTTTGCCCATTCTATAGATATATTGATAAGCGCGCTGCCTATGCCTTGCC
CCCTGAAATCCTTACATACGGCGATATCTTCTATATAAAAGATATATTATCTTATCAGTATTGTCAATAT
ATTCAAGGCAATCTGCCTCCTCATCCTCTTCATCCTCTTCGTCTTGGTAGCTTTTTAAATATGGCGCTTC
ATAGAGTAATTCTGTAAAGGTCCAATTCTCGTTTTCATACCTCGGTATAATCTTACCTATCACCTCAAAT
GGTTCGCTGGGTTTATCGCACCCCCGAACACGAGCACGGCACCCGCGACCACTATGCCAAGAATGCCCAA
GGTAAAAATTGCCGGCCCCGCCATGAAGTCCGTGAATGCCCCGACGGCCGAAGTGAAGGGCAGGCCGCCA
CCCAGGCCGCCGCCCTCACTGCCCGGCACCTGGTCGCTGAATGTCGATGCCAGCACCTGCGGCACGTCAA
TGCTTCCGGGCGTCGCGCTCGGGCTGATCGCCCATCCCGTTACTGCCCCGATCCCGGCAATGGCAAGGAC
TGCCAGCGCTGCCATTTTTGGGGTGAGGCCGTTCGCGGCCGAGGGGCGCAGCCCCTGGGGGGATGGGAGG
CCCGCGTTAGCGGGCCGGGAGGGTTCGAGAAGGGGGGGCACCCCCCTTCGGCGTGCGCGGTCACGCGCAC
AGGGCGCAGCCCTGGTTAAAAACAAGGTTTATAAATATTGGTTTAAAAGCAGGTTAAAAGACAGGTTAGC
GGTGGCCGAAAAACGGGCGGAAACCCTTGCAAATGCTGGATTTTCTGCCTGTGGACAGCCCCTCAAATGT
CAATAGGTGCGCCCCTCATCTGTCAGCACTCTGCCCCTCAAGTGTCAAGGATCGCGCCCCTCATCTGTCA
GTAGTCGCGCCCCTCAAGTGTCAATACCGCAGGGCACTTATCCCCAGGCTTGTCCACATCATCTGTGGGA
AACTCGCGTAAAATCAGGCGTTTTCGCCGATTTGCGAGGCTGGCCAGCTCCACGTCGCCGGCCGAAATCG
AGCCTGCCCCTCATCTGTCAACGCCGCGCCGGGTGAGTCGGCCCCTCAAGTGTCAACGTCCGCCCCTCAT
CTGTCAGTGAGGGCCAAGTTTTCCGCGAGGTATCCACAACGCCGGCGGCCGGCCGCGGTGTCTCGCACAC
GGCTTCGACGGCGTTTCTGGCGCGTTTGCAGGGCCATAGACGGCCGCCAGCCCAGCGGCGAGGGCAACCA
GCCCGGTGAGCGTCGGAAAGGCGCTCGGTCTTGCCTTGCTCGTCGGTGATGTACTTCACCAGCTCCGCGA
AGTCGCTCTTCTTGATG
Features (pLannotate 1.2.2; 37 found; start..end, strand, type, name):
     64..435     -  CDS            traJ: oriT-recognizing protein; traJ
    468..577     -  oriT           oriT: incP origin of transfer
    709..899     +  rep_origin     ori (fragment): high-copy-number ColE1/pMB1/pBR322/pUC origin of replication
   1258..1908    -  CDS            TetR: tetracycline resistance regulatory protein; tetR
   2014..2263    +  CDS            TcR (fragment): tetracycline efflux protein; tetA; confers resistance to tetracycline
   2373..2397    -  misc_feature   RB T-DNA repeat: right border repeat from nopaline C58 T-DNA
   2521..2638    +  promoter       NOS promoter (fragment): nopaline synthase promoter
   3605..3629    +  protein_bind   attB1: mutant version of attB; recombination site for the Gateway® BP reaction BP Clonase™
   3651..3698    +  CDS            2xFLAG: two tandem FLAG® epitope tags
   3750..8039    +  CDS            pcoCas9: Cas9 endonuclease from the Streptococcus pyogenes Type II CRISPR/Cas system plant codon-optimized Cas9 gene containing the potato IV2 intron
   8098..8350    +  terminator     NOS terminator: nopaline synthase terminator and poly(A) signal
   8395..8415    +  protein_bind   attB5: mutant version of attB; core recombination site for the Gateway® BP reaction BP Clonase™
   8770..8845    +  misc_RNA       gRNA scaffold: guide RNA scaffold for the Streptococcus pyogenes CRISPR/Cas9 system
   8857..8878    -  protein_bind   attB2 (fragment): mutant version of attB; recombination site for the Gateway® BP reaction BP Clonase™
   9359..9434    +  misc_RNA       gRNA scaffold: guide RNA scaffold for the Streptococcus pyogenes CRISPR/Cas9 system
   9446..9467    -  protein_bind   attB2 (fragment): mutant version of attB; recombination site for the Gateway® BP reaction BP Clonase™
   9489..9513    -  protein_bind   attB2: mutant version of attB; recombination site for the Gateway® BP reaction BP Clonase™
   9551..10258   +  terminator     OCS terminator: octopine synthase terminator
  10259..10278   +  misc_feature   MCS (fragment): pUC18/19 multiple cloning site
  10808..11149   +  promoter       CaMV 35S promoter: strong constitutive promoter from cauliflower mosaic virus
  11174..11725   +  CDS            BlpR: phosphinothricin acetyltransferase; Streptomyces hygroscopicus bar; confers resistance to bialophos or phosphinothricin
  11740..11853   +  CDS            bah (fragment): BAH_STRHY - Protein inferred from homology: Swiss-Prot protein existence level 3. This protein removes the N-acetyl group from bialaphos as one of the final steps of the bialaphos biosynthetic pathway. From Streptomyces hygroscopicus.
  11846..11863   -  misc_feature   MCS (fragment): pUC18/19 multiple cloning site
  11869..12121   +  terminator     NOS terminator: nopaline synthase terminator and poly(A) signal
  12130..12285   +  CDS            lacZα (fragment) (sequence partly withheld): LacZα fragment of β-galactosidase; lacZ fragment
  12283..12583   +  rep_origin     M13 ori (fragment) (sequence partly withheld): M13 bacteriophage origin of replication; arrow indicates direction of (+) strand synthesis
  12584..12714   +  CDS            lacI (fragment): lac repressor; lacI; The lac repressor binds to the lac operator to inhibit transcription in E. coli. This inhibition can be relieved by adding lactose or isopropyl-β-D-thiogalactopyranoside (IPTG).
  12768..12792   -  misc_feature   LB T-DNA repeat: left border repeat from nopaline C58 T-DNA
  14249..14368   -  CDS            tetR (fragment): TETR1_ECOLX - Experimental evidence at protein level: Swiss-Prot protein existence level 1. TetR is the repressor of the tetracycline resistance element; its N-terminal region forms a helix-turn-helix structure and binds DNA. Binding of tetracycline to TetR reduces the repressor affinity for the tetracycline resistance gene (tetA) promoter operator sites. From Escherichia coli.
  14388..15536   -  CDS            trfA: trans-acting replication protein that binds to and activates oriV
  15835..16629   -  CDS            KanR: aminoglycoside phosphotransferase; aphA-3; confers resistance to kanamycin
  16821..17588   +  mobile_element IS1: prokaryotic transposable element IS1
  17597..17746   -  CDS            satA (fragment): STA_BACSU - Also known as yyaR. Experimental evidence at protein level: Swiss-Prot protein existence level 1. Involved in resistance to streptothricin, a broad-spectrum antibiotic produced by streptomycetes. Detoxifies streptothricin via acetylation of the beta amino group of the first beta-lysyl moiety of streptothricin. From Bacillus subtilis (strain 168).
  17745..17939   -  CDS            satA (fragment): STA_BACSU - Also known as yyaR. Experimental evidence at protein level: Swiss-Prot protein existence level 1. Involved in resistance to streptothricin, a broad-spectrum antibiotic produced by streptomycetes. Detoxifies streptothricin via acetylation of the beta amino group of the first beta-lysyl moiety of streptothricin. From Bacillus subtilis (strain 168).
  17942..18217   -  CDS            klaC (fragment): KLAC_ECOLX - Also known as telB. Protein predicted: Swiss-Prot protein existence level 4. Belongs to the kla operon, which is associated with cryptic tellurite resistance, and IncW plasmid fertility inhibition. From Escherichia coli.
  18289..18903   -  rep_origin     oriV: origin of replication for the bacterial F plasmid
  18896..26      -  CDS            traI (fragment) (across the origin): TRAI6_ECOLX - Experimental evidence at protein level: Swiss-Prot protein existence level 1. The initiation process of transfer DNA synthesis requires the interaction of at least three plasmid-specific components (TraH, I, and J) at the transfer origin resulting in the assembly of a specialised nucleoprotein complex - the relaxosome. Site- and strand-specific cleavage at the transfer origin is dependent on TraI and TraJ. From Escherichia coli.
