[The description below was written by a language model from this plasmid's Addgene catalogue record and pLannotate feature annotations shown in this document.]
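Description:
pSC27 (also recorded as pSG218GG) is a roughly 19 kb plant-expression CRISPR/Cas9 binary vector built on the pSC218 backbone. It is designed to mutate Medtr4g020620 (Pho2ab), a candidate gene from a genome-wide association study of nodulation. The backbone carries an oriV origin with its trans-acting replication protein trfA, an incP oriT with traJ, and remnants of tetracycline-resistance genes. This arrangement is typical of broad-host-range RK2-derived binary plasmids that can be moved between E. coli and Agrobacterium, although the annotation tool labels the oriV as F-plasmid derived. Bacterial selection is by kanamycin (aphA-3), and the plasmid is listed as low copy. An IS1 element and several gene fragments also lie in the backbone.

Between the nopaline-type right and left T-DNA borders sit three functional units. The first is a plant codon-optimised S. pyogenes Cas9 containing the potato IV2 intron, with an N-terminal 2xFLAG tag and a NOS terminator. The catalogue states that it is driven by the Gmubi promoter, which is not annotated in the feature table but presumably occupies the unannotated region upstream of attB1. The second is a pair of guide RNA cassettes, each ending in a Cas9 gRNA scaffold, which deliver two spacers against the same gene. Their promoters are not identified in the record. The third is a CaMV 35S-driven bar (BlpR) gene with a NOS terminator, which confers phosphinothricin/bialaphos resistance for selecting transformed plant tissue. The attB1, attB5 and attB2 sites flanking the Cas9 and guide modules reflect multisite Gateway assembly into the destination vector. An OCS terminator follows the guide modules.
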