Addgene plasmid #104801: pSC27
Purpose: CRISPR/Cas9 2xplex gRNA targeting Medtr4g020620 (Pho2ab). Also expresses Cas9 from Gmubi promoter.
Depositing lab: Nevin Young. Depositing organization: University of Minnesota. Publication: Validating Genome-Wide Association Candidates Controlling Quantitative Variation in Nodulation. Curtin SJ, Tiffin P, Guhlin J, Trujillo DI, Burghart LT, Atkins P, Baltes NJ, Denny R, Voytas DF, Stupar RM, Young ND. Plant Physiol. 2017 Feb;173(2):921-931. doi: 10.1104/pp.16.01923. Epub 2017 Jan 5. PubMed 28057894.
Backbone
  Vector backbone: pSC218
  Vector type: Plant Expression, CRISPR
Growth in bacteria
  Bacterial resistance: Kanamycin, 50 μg/mL
  Growth temperature: 37°C
  Growth strain: DH5alpha
  Copy number: Low Copy
Gene/Insert
  Gene/Insert name: Medtr4g020620 (alt name: Pho2ab)
  gRNA/shRNA sequence: attagaacctaaaggaaccg, acagtccctacatttgaaga
  Cloning method: Gateway Cloning
Terms and licenses: Academic/Nonprofit Terms; Industry Terms: Not Available to Industry
Depositor comments: 112-135:1.1 & 1.2. Alternative name of plasmid: pSG218GG
How to cite: pSC27 was a gift from Nevin Young (Addgene plasmid # 104801 ; http://n2t.net/addgene:104801 ; RRID:Addgene_104801)
